>Addgene plasmid #145388 | pGBW-m4046416 | addgene full sequence | sequence record 292486 | Addgene NGS Result
GGCCGCCCCACACACCATAGCTTCAAAATGTTTCTACTCCTTTTTTACTCTTCCAGATTTTCTCGGACTC
CGCGCATCGCCGTACCACTTCAAAACACCCAAGCACAGCATACTAAATTTCCCCTCTTTCTTCCTCTAGG
GTGTCGTTAATTACCCGTACTAAAGGTTTGGAAAAGAAAAAAGAGACCGCCTCGTTTCTTTTTCTTCGTC
GAAAAAGGCAATAAAAATTTTTATCACGTTTCTTTTTCTTGAAAATTTTTTTTTTTGATTTTTTTCTCTT
TCGATGACCTCCCATTGATATTTAAGTTAATAAACGGTCTTCAATTTCTCAAGTTTCAGTTTCATTTTTC
TTGTTCTATTACAACTTTTTTTACTTCTTGCTCATTAGAAAGAAAGCATAGCAATCTAATCTAAGTTTTA
ATTACAAAATGAAATTTCTTGTTTTCTTAGGAATCATCACAACTGTAGCTGCATTTCACCAAGAATGTAG
TTTACAGTCATGTACTCAACATCAACCATATGTAGTTGATGACCCGTGTCCTATTCACTTCTATTCTAAA
TGGTATATTAGAGTAGGAGCTAGAAAATCAGCACCTTTAATTGAATTGTGCGTGGATGAGGCTGGTTCTA
AATCACCCATTCAGTACATCGATATCGGTAATTATACAGTTTCCTGTTTACCTTTTACAATTAATTGCCA
GGAACCTAAATTGGGTAGTCTTGTAGTGCGTTGTTCGTTCTATGAAGACTTTTTAGAGTATCATGACGTT
CGTGTTGTTTTAGATTTCATCCTCGTGCCGAGAGGTTCTTGGAGCCATCCGCAGTTTGAAAAATAAACAG
GCCCCTTTTCCTTTGTCGATATCATGTAATTAGTTATGTCACGCTTACATTCACGCCCTCCTCCCACATC
CGCTCTAACCGAAAAGGAAGGAGTTAGACAACCTGAAGTCTAGGTCCCTATTTATTTTTTTTAATAGTTA
TGTTAGTATTAAGAACGTTATTTATATTTCAAATTTTTCTTTTTTTTCTGTACAAAGCGGCCGCCGAACC
ACTAGTGCACTGCAGTACACGGTTTCCTTGAAATTTTTTTGATTCGGTAATCTCCGAACAGAAGGAAGAA
CGAAGGAAGGAGCACAGACTTAGATTGGTATATATACGCATATGTAGTGTTGAAGAAACATGAAATTGCC
CAGTATTCTTAACCCAACTGCACAGAACAAAAACGTGCAGGAAACGAAGATAAATCATGTCGAAAGCTAC
ATATAAGGAACGTGCTGCTACTCATCCTAGTCCTGTTGCTGCCAAGCTATTTAATATCATGCACGAAAAG
CAAACAAACTTGTGTGCTTCATTGGATGTTCGTACCACCAAGGAATTACTGGAGTTAGTTGAAGCATTAG
GTCCCAAAATTTGTTTACTAAAAACACATGTGGATATCTTGACTGATTTTTCCATGGAGGGCACAGTTAA
GCCGCTAAAGGCATTATCCGCCAAGTACAATTTTTTACTCTTCGAGGACAGAAAATTTGCTGACATTGGT
AATACAGTCAAATTGCAGTACTCTGCGGGTGTATACAGAATAGCAGAATGGGCAGACATTACGAATGCAC
ACGGTGTGGTGGGCCCAGGTATTGTTAGCGGTTTGAAGCAGGCGGCAGAAGAAGTAACAAAGGAACCTAG
AGGCCTTTTGATGTTAGCAGAATTGTCATGCAAGGGCTCCCTATCTACTGGAGAATATACTAAGGGTACT
GTTGACATTGCGAAGAGCGACAAAGATTTTGTTATCGGCTTTATTGCTCAAAGAGACATGGGTGGAAGAG
ATGAAGGTTACGATTGGTTGATTATGACACCCGGTGTGGGTTTAGATGACAAGGGAGATGCATTGGGTCA
ACAGTATAGAACCGTGGATGATGTGGTTTCTACAGGATCTGACATTATTATTGTTGGAAGAGGACTATTT
GCAAAGGGAAGGGATGCTAAGGTAGAGGGTGAACGTTACAGAAAAGCAGGCTGGGAAGCATATTTGAGAA
GATGCGGCCAGCAAAACTAAAAAACTGTATTATAAGTAAATGCATGTATACTAAACTCACAAATTAGAGC
TTCAATTTAATTATATCAGTTATTACCCGAGTAACGAAGCATCTGTGCTTCATTTTGTAGAACAAAAATG
CAACGCGAGAGCGCTAATTTTTCAAACAAAGAATCTGAGCTGCATTTTTACAGAACAGAAATGCAACGCG
AAAGCGCTATTTTACCAACGAAGAATCTGTGCTTCATTTTTGTAAAACAAAAATGCAACGCGAGAGCGCT
AATTTTTCAAACAAAGAATCTGAGCTGCATTTTTACAGAACAGAAATGCAACGCGAGAGCGCTATTTTAC
CAACAAAGAATCTATACTTCTTTTTTGTTCTACAAAAATGCATCCCGAGAGCGCTATTTTTCTAACAAAG
CATCTTAGATTACTTTTTTTCTCCTTTGTGCGCTCTATAATGCAGTCTCTTGATAACTTTTTGCACTGTA
GGTCCGTTAAGGTTAGAAGAAGGCTACTTTGGTGTCTATTTTCTCTTCCATAAAAAAAGCCTGACTCCAC
TTCCCGCGTTTACTGATTACTAGCGAAGCTGCGGGTGCATTTTTTCAAGATAAAGGCATCCCCGATTATA
TTCTATACCGATGTGGATTGCGCATACTTTGTGAACAGAAAGTGATAGCGTTGATGATTCTTCATTGGTC
AGAAAATTATGAACGGTTTCTTCTATTTTGTCTCTATATACTACGTATAGGAAATGTTTACATTTTCGTA
TTGTTTTCGATTCACTCTATGAATAGTTCTTACTACAATTTTTTTGTCTAAAGAGTAATACTAGAGATAA
ACATAAAAAATGTAGAGGTCGAGTTTAGATGCAAGTTCAAGGAGCGAAAGGTGGATGGGTAGGTTATATA
GGGATATAGCACAGAGATATATAGCAAAGAGATACTTTTGAGCAATGTTTGTGGAAGCGGTATTCGCAAT
ATTTTAGTAGCTCGTTACAGTCCGGTGCGTTTTTGGTTTTTTGAAAGTGCGTCATCAGAGCGCTTTTGGT
TTTCAAAAGCGCTCTGAAGTTCCTATACTTTCTAGCTAGAGAATAGGAACTTCCCGAGCGGCCGCGTGTT
ACAAGCTTGACTCCAGCGTAACTGGACTGCAATCAACTCACTGGCTCACCTTCACGGGTGGGCCTTTCTT
CGGTAGAAAATCAAAGGATCTTCTTGAGATCCTTTTTTTCTGCGCGTAATCTGCTGCTTGCAAACAAAAA
AACCACCGCTACCAGCGGTGGTTTGTTTGCCGGATCAAGAGCTACCAACTCTTTTTCCGAGGTAACTGGC
TTCAGCAGAGCGCAGATACCAAATACTGTTCTTCTAGTGTAGCCGTAGTTAGGCCACCACTTCAAGAACT
CTGTAGCACCGCCTACATACCTCGCTCTGCTAATCCTGTTACCAGTGGCTGCTGCCAGTGGCGATAAGTC
GTGTCTTACCGGGTTGGACTCAAGACGATAGTTACCGGATAAGGCGCAGCGGTCGGGCTGAACGGGGGGT
TCGTGCACACAGCCCAGCTTGGAGCGAACGACCTACACCGAACTGAGATACCTACAGCGTGAGCTATGAG
AAAGCGCCACGCTTCCCGAAGGGAGAAAGGCGGACAGGTATCCGGTAAGCGGCAGGGTCGGAACAGGAGA
GCGCACGAGGGAGCTTCCAGGGGTAAACGCCTGGTATCTTTATAGTCCTGTCGGGTTTCGCCACCTCTGA
CTTGAGCATCGATTTTTGTGATGCTCGTCAGGGGGGCGGAGCCTATGGAAAAACGCCAGCAACGCAGAAA
GGCCCACCCGAAGGTGAGCCAGGTGATTACATTTGGGCCCTCATCAGAGGTTTTCACCGTCATCACCGAA
ACGCGCGAGGCAGCTGCGGTAAAGCTCATCAGCGTGGTCGTGAAGCGATTCACAGATGTCTGCCTGTTCA
TCCGCGTCCAGCTCGTTGAGTTTCTCCAGAAGCGTTAATGTCTGGCTTCTGATAAAGCGGGCCATGTTAA
GGGCGGTTTTTTCCTGTTTGGTCACTTACCAATGCTTAATCAGTGAGGCACCTATCTCAGCGATCTGTCT
ATTTCGTTCATCCATAGTTGCCTGACTCCCCGTCGTGTAGATAACTACGATGCGGGAGGGCTTACCATCT
GGCCCCAGTGCTGCAATGATACCGCGAGACCCACGCTCACCGGCTCCAGATTTATCAGCAATAAACCAGC
CAGCCGGGAGGGCCGAGCGCAGAAGTGATCCTGCAACTTTATCCGCCTCCATCCAGTCTATTAATTGTTG
CCGGGAAGCTAGAGTAAGTAGTTCGCCAGTTAATAGTTTGCGCAACGTTGTTGCCATTGCTACAGGCATC
GTGGTGTCACGCTCGTCGTTTGGTATGGCTTCATTCAGCTCCGGTTCCCAACGATCAAGGCGAGTTACAT
GATCCCCCATGTTGTGCAAAAAAGCGGTTAGCTCCTTCGGTCCTCCGATCGTTGCCAGAAGTAAGTTGGC
CGCAGTGTTATCACTCATGGTTATGGCAGCACTGCATAATTCTCTTACTGTCATGCCATCCGTGAGATGC
TTTTCTGTGACTGGTGAGTACTCAACCAAGTCATTCTGAGAATAGTGTATGCGGCGACCGAGTTGCTCTT
GCCCGGCGTCAATACGGGATAATACCGCGCCACATAGCAGAACTTTAAAAGTGCTCATCATTGGAAAACG
TTCTTCGGGGCGTAAACTCTCAAGGATCTTACCGCTGTTGAGATCCAGTTCGATGTAACCCACTCGTGCA
CCCAACTGATCTTCAGCATCTTTTACTTTCACCAGCGTTTCTGGGTGAGCAAAAACAGGAAGGCAAAATG
CCGCAAAAAAGGGAATAAGGGCGACACGGAAATGTTGAATACTCATTTTAGCTTCCTTAGCTCCTGAAAA
TCTCGATAACTCAAAAAATACGCCCGGTAGTGATCTTATTTCATTATGGTGAAAGTTGGAACCTCTTACG
TGCCGATCAAGTCAAAAGCCTCCGGTCGGAGGCTTTTGACTTTCTGCTATGGAGGTCAGGTATGATTTAA
ATGGTCAGTTAGAGC
Features (pLannotate 1.2.2; 13 found; start..end, strand, type, name):
      8..415     +  promoter       TEF1 promoter: S. cerevisiae TEF1; promoter for EF-1α
    429..791     +  CDS            NS8_SARS2: Experimental evidence at protein level: Swiss-Prot protein existence level 1. Plays a role in modulating host immune response (PubMed:31986261). Binds to IL17RA receptor, leading to IL17 pathway activation and an increased secretion of pro-inflammatory factors. Contributes to cytokine storm during COVID-19 infection. From Severe acute respiratory syndrome coronavirus 2 (2019-nCoV) (SARS-CoV-2).
    862..1034    +  terminator     CYC1 terminator (fragment): S. cerevisiae CYC1; transcription terminator for CYC1
   1070..1246    +  promoter       URA3 promoter (fragment): S. cerevisiae URA3
   1247..2050    +  CDS            URA3: orotidine-5'-phosphate decarboxylase, required for uracil biosynthesis; S. cerevisiae URA3; yeast auxotrophic marker, counterselectable with 5-fluoroorotic acid (5-FOA)
   2133..3115    -  rep_origin     2μ ori: yeast 2μ plasmid origin of replication
   3193..3222    +  terminator     T3Te terminator: phage T3 early transcription terminator
   3244..3831    +  rep_origin     ori: high-copy-number ColE1/pMB1/pBR322/pUC origin of replication
   3843..3870    -  terminator     T7Te terminator: phage T7 early transcription terminator
   3894..4085    -  CDS            rop: Rop protein, which maintains plasmids at low copy number; rop
   4086..4946    -  CDS            AmpR: β-lactamase; bla; confers resistance to ampicillin, carbenicillin, and related antibiotics
   4947..5049    -  promoter       cat promoter: promoter of the E. coli cat gene encoding chloramphenicol acetyltransferase
   5050..5081    -  terminator     tonB terminator: bidirectional E. coli tonB-P14 transcription terminator
