[The description below was written by a language model from this plasmid's Addgene catalogue record and pLannotate feature annotations shown in this document.]
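Description:
pGBW-m4046416 is an episomal yeast expression plasmid for producing the SARS-CoV-2 ORF8 accessory protein in Saccharomyces cerevisiae. It is a yeast–E. coli shuttle vector. In yeast it replicates from the 2μ origin, which normally supports multicopy maintenance, and is selected by uracil prototrophy through a URA3 cassette with its own promoter fragment; URA3 also allows counterselection on 5-FOA. In bacteria it is propagated from a ColE1/pUC-type origin with ampicillin resistance, the β-lactamase gene apparently being driven by a cat promoter. The annotation also places a rop reading frame directly downstream of AmpR, although the catalogue lists the plasmid as high copy. Short phage T3Te and T7Te terminators and a tonB terminator flank the bacterial modules, presumably insulating them from read-through transcription.

The payload is a wild-type ORF8 coding sequence made by gene synthesis. It sits between the constitutive TEF1 promoter (the yeast EF-1α promoter) and a CYC1 terminator fragment. The record lists both budding yeast and SARS-CoV-2 as species, which may reflect yeast codon optimisation, but this is not stated. According to the catalogue, the backbone supplies a C-terminal thrombin-cleavable StrepII tag, which would permit Strep-Tactin affinity purification or detection followed by tag removal. The feature table does not annotate this tag, though a short unannotated gap lies between the ORF8 CDS and the terminator. ORF8 is described as an immune-modulating viral protein that binds IL17RA and promotes pro-inflammatory signalling. The plasmid's stated purpose is simply ORF8 expression in yeast, and the record names no specific downstream application.
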