Addgene plasmid #145388: pGBW-m4046416
Purpose: Yeast Expression plasmid for SARS-CoV-2 ORF8 protein
Depositing lab: Ginkgo Bioworks & Benjie Chen. Depositing organization: Ginkgo Bioworks.
Backbone
  Vector backbone: AmpR; 2u URA3
  Backbone size w/o insert (bp): 4078
  Vector type: Yeast Expression
  Selectable markers: URA3
Growth in bacteria
  Bacterial resistance: Ampicillin, 100 μg/mL
  Growth temperature: 37°C
  Growth strain: DH5alpha
  Copy number: High Copy
Gene/Insert
  Gene/Insert name: SARS-CoV-2 ORF8 protein
  Species: S. cerevisiae (budding yeast); Severe acute respiratory syndrome coronavirus 2
  Insert size (bp): 359
  Mutation: wt
  Entrez Gene: ORF8 (a.k.a. GU280_gp09)
  Promoter: pTEF1
  Tag / fusion protein: Cleavable thrombin;StrepII (C terminal on backbone)
  Cloning method: Unknown
Resource information
  A portion of this plasmid was derived from a plasmid made by: GinkgoBioworks
Depositor comments: NCBI Reference Sequence: YP_009724396.1. Created by gene synthesis with Not1 site.
How to cite: pGBW-m4046416 was a gift from Ginkgo Bioworks & Benjie Chen (Addgene plasmid # 145388 ; http://n2t.net/addgene:145388 ; RRID:Addgene_145388)
